>Addgene plasmid #230628 | AiP1361 - pAAV-AiE2085m-minBG-SYFP2-4X2C-WPRE3-BGHpA | addgene full sequence | sequence record 466244 | Addgene NGS Result
TTGGCCTCATCATTACCACCATTATTATTAGCTCATTGATTGCAATAATTTCTAAAATTACCCCTTGGAA
TAAAATATGTTAAGCACCTGGTTTATCCTTTTTTTTTTTTTTTAAAAAAGGAACATCTGCTCTAAATGTG
TGATAGCAGAGGACCAAACGTGTCTTGATCTGAAGGGGAAGCAAAAACGATGCTGACACTGGGGAGCCTT
GTCTGGGCTGGAATGGATGTATTGTGGGATGCTGAGAGGAAGAGTAGTCACGATCAAGTTCAATGCTAGG
ATTACAGGGCTGCTGAGAGACGGAGACACGTGGGAAGCTGAGCTATTCCATGGCTACTGCAGGCTTTACT
TCTTCTTCTGAGCTCGGGCTGGGCATAAAAGTCAGGGCAGAGCCATCTATTGCTTACATTTGCTTCTGGG
ATCCAGATCTTTCGAAGCTAGCGCTACCGGTCGCCACCATGGTGAGCAAGGGCGAGGAGCTGTTCACCGG
GGTGGTGCCCATCCTGGTCGAGCTGGACGGCGACGTAAACGGCCACAAGTTCAGCGTGTCCGGCGAGGGC
GAGGGCGATGCCACCTACGGCAAGCTGACCCTGAAGCTGATCTGCACCACCGGCAAGCTGCCCGTGCCCT
GGCCCACCCTCGTGACCACCCTGGGCTACGGCGTGCAGTGCTTCGCCCGCTACCCCGACCACATGAAGCA
GCACGACTTCTTCAAGTCCGCCATGCCCGAAGGCTACGTCCAGGAGCGCACCATCTTCTTCAAGGACGAC
GGCAACTACAAGACCCGCGCCGAGGTGAAGTTCGAGGGCGACACCCTGGTGAACCGCATCGAGCTGAAGG
GCATCGACTTCAAGGAGGACGGCAACATCCTGGGGCACAAGCTGGAGTACAACTACAACAGCCACAACGT
CTATATCACCGCCGACAAGCAGAAGAACGGCATCAAGGCCAACTTCAAGATCCGCCACAACATCGAGGAC
GGCGGCGTGCAGCTCGCCGACCACTACCAGCAGAACACCCCCATCGGCGACGGCCCCGTGCTGCTGCCCG
ACAACCACTACCTGAGCTACCAGTCCAAGCTGAGCAAAGACCCCAACGAGAAGCGCGATCACATGGTCCT
GCTGGAGTTCGTGACCGCCGCCGGGATCACTCTCGGCATGGACGAGCTGTACAAGTAAGTCGACGGCGCG
CCGCGGCCTTAAAGAGACCGGTTCACTGTGACAGTAAAAGAGACCGGTTCACTGTGAGAATGAAAGAGAC
CGGTTCACTGTGATCGGAAAAGAGACCGGTTCACTGTGAGCGGCCTTGAAACCCAGCAGACAATGTAGCT
CAGTAGAAACCCAGCAGACAATGTAGCTGAATGGAAACCCAGCAGACAATGTAGCTTCGGAGAAACCCAG
CAGACAATGTAGCTGTCGACGAATTCGATATCATAATCAACCTCTGGATTACAAAATTTGTGAAAGATTG
ACTGGTATTCTTAACTATGTTGCTCCTTTTACGCTATGTGGATACGCTGCTTTAATGCCTTTGTATCATG
CTATTGCTTCCCGTATGGCTTTCATTTTCTCCTCCTTGTATAAATCCTGGTTAGTTCTTGCCACGGCGGA
ACTCATCGCCGCCTGCCTTGCCCGCTGCTGGACAGGGGCTCGGCTGTTGGGCACTGACAATTCCGTGGCT
CGAGAGATCTTCGACTGTGCCTTCTAGTTGCCAGCCATCTGTTGTTTGCCCCTCCCCCGTGCCTTCCTTG
ACCCTGGAAGGTGCCACTCCCACTGTCCTTTCCTAATAAAATGAGGAAATTGCATCGCATTGTCTGAGTA
GGTGTCATTCTATTCTGGGGGGTGGGGTGGGGCAGGACAGCAAGGGGGAGGATTGGGAAGACAATAGCAG
GCATGAGATCTCACGTGCGGACCGAGCGGCCGCAGGAACCCCTAGTGATGGAGTTGGCCACTCCCTCTCT
GCGCGCTCGCTCGCTCACTGAGGCCGGGCGACCAAAGGTCGCCCGACGCCCGGGCTTTGCCCGGGCGGCC
TCAGTGAGCGAGCGAGCGCGCAGCTGCCTGCAGGGGCGCCTGATGCGGTATTTTCTCCTTACGCATCTGT
GCGGTATTTCACACCGCATA
[95 nt withheld, positions 2121-2215]
T
[46 nt withheld, positions 2217-2262]
C
[141 nt withheld, positions 2264-2404]
CCTTTGACGTTGGAGTCCACGTTCTTT
[37 nt withheld, positions 2432-2468]
ACTCTATCTCGGGCTATTCTTTTGATTTATAAGGGATTTTGCCGATTTCGGTCTATTGGTTAAAAAATGA
GCTGATTTAACAAAAATTTAACGCGAATTTTAACAAAATATTAACGTTTACAATTTTATGGTGCACTCTC
AGTACAATCTGCTCTGATGCCGCATAGTTAAGCCAGCCCCGACACCCGCCAACACCCGCTGACGCGCCCT
GACGGGCTTGTCTGCTCCCGGCATCCGCTTACAGACAAGCTGTGACCGTCTCCGGGAGCTGCATGTGTCA
GAGGTTTTCACCGTCATCACCGAAACGCGCGAGACGAAAGGGCCTCGTGATACGCCTATTTTTATAGGTT
AATGTCATGATAATAATGGTTTCTTAGACGTCAGGTGGCACTTTTCGGGGAAATGTGCGCGGAACCCCTA
TTTGTTTATTTTTCTAAATACATTCAAATATGTATCCGCTCATGAGACAATAACCCTGATAAATGCTTCA
ATAATATTGAAAAAGGAAGAGTATGAGTATTCAACATTTCCGTGTCGCCCTTATTCCCTTTTTTGCGGCA
TTTTGCCTTCCTGTTTTTGCTCACCCAGAAACGCTGGTGAAAGTAAAAGATGCTGAAGATCAGTTGGGTG
CACGAGTGGGTTACATCGAACTGGATCTCAACAGCGGTAAGATCCTTGAGAGTTTTCGCCCCGAAGAACG
TTTTCCAATGATGAGCACTTTTAAAGTTCTGCTATGTGGCGCGGTATTATCCCGTATTGACGCCGGGCAA
GAGCAACTCGGTCGCCGCATACACTATTCTCAGAATGACTTGGTTGAGTACTCACCAGTCACAGAAAAGC
ATCTTACGGATGGCATGACAGTAAGAGAATTATGCAGTGCTGCCATAACCATGAGTGATAACACTGCGGC
CAACTTACTTCTGACAACGATCGGAGGACCGAAGGAGCTAACCGCTTTTTTGCACAACATGGGGGATCAT
GTAACTCGCCTTGATCGTTGGGAACCGGAGCTGAATGAAGCCATACCAAACGACGAGCGTGACACCACGA
TGCCTGTAGCAATGGCAACAACGTTGCGCAAACTATTAACTGGCGAACTACTTACTCTAGCTTCCCGGCA
ACAATTAATAGACTGGATGGAGGCGGATAAAGTTGCAGGACCACTTCTGCGCTCGGCCCTTCCGGCTGGC
TGGTTTATTGCTGATAAATCTGGAGCCGGTGAGCGTGGGTCTCGCGGTATCATTGCAGCACTGGGGCCAG
ATGGTAAGCCCTCCCGTATCGTAGTTATCTACACGACGGGGAGTCAGGCAACTATGGATGAACGAAATAG
ACAGATCGCTGAGATAGGTGCCTCACTGATTAAGCATTGGTAACTGTCAGACCAAGTTTACTCATATATA
CTTTAGATTGATTTAAAACTTCATTTTTAATTTAAAAGGATCTAGGTGAAGATCCTTTTTGATAATCTCA
TGACCAAAATCCCTTAACGTGAGTTTTCGTTCCACTGAGCGTCAGACCCCGTAGAAAAGATCAAAGGATC
TTCTTGAGATCCTTTTTTTCTGCGCGTAATCTGCTGCTTGCAAACAAAAAAACCACCGCTACCAGCGGTG
GTTTGTTTGCCGGATCAAGAGCTACCAACTCTTTTTCCGAAGGTAACTGGCTTCAGCAGAGCGCAGATAC
CAAATACTGTTCTTCTAGTGTAGCCGTAGTTAGGCCACCACTTCAAGAACTCTGTAGCACCGCCTACATA
CCTCGCTCTGCTAATCCTGTTACCAGTGGCTGCTGCCAGTGGCGATAAGTCGTGTCTTACCGGGTTGGAC
TCAAGACGATAGTTACCGGATAAGGCGCAGCGGTCGGGCTGAACGGGGGGTTCGTGCACACAGCCCAGCT
TGGAGCGAACGACCTACACCGAACTGAGATACCTACAGCGTGAGCTATGAGAAAGCGCCACGCTTCCCGA
AGGGAGAAAGGCGGACAGGTATCCGGTAAGCGGCAGGGTCGGAACAGGAGAGCGCACGAGGGAGCTTCCA
GGGGGAAACGCCTGGTATCTTTATAGTCCTGTCGGGTTTCGCCACCTCTGACTTGAGCGTCGATTTTTGT
GATGCTCGTCAGGGGGGCGGAGCCTATGGAAAAACGCCAGCAACGCGGCCTTTTTACGGTTCCTGGCCTT
TTGCTGGCCTTTTGCTCACATGTCCTGCAGGCAGCTGCGCGCTCGCTCGCTCACTGAGGCCGCCCGGGCG
TCGGGCGACCTTTGGTCGCCCGGCCTCAGTGAGCGAGCGAGCGCGCAGAGAGGGAGTGGCCAACTCCATC
ACTAGGGGTTCCTGCGGCCGCACGCGTTGACTCACTAAAGTATTTGCATGTTTTCAAAGCTGTAAAGTCT
GGAGGTGTGCTTTTCAGGAGCTGGGGAGGTTAGAGGGAAGACCTCGAACAGGACACACTATCACTGTCTT
TCTTGTGCCAATGCAATTGGAAGAAACAAACACAGCCATCATTTAGCCCACATGAATTAGGTCCTGTAAA
GAGTGAAGGGGAAAAGGTTGTTGGAAATCTAATTAGTAGGCTTTGCAAGTGTGGAGTTTATGGCTACATA
TTCAGTTAAATTCAGTTCTGTTTTGTAGCTATCAGCCAGGGAAGAGTCAAGTGCCATGTGGATTGGGAAC
ATAAATAGCCCATTCTTCATGTCCATTGCTCTATCATTAACCTTCCCACTCAGTCCTGGAAATGAAAAAC
CCAGCGTCCTTCCATCTGCTCCACGTTATTTATGATGATGCCTCTAATTATGTTCAATTGAGTTGCTGTC
GATGATTAAAGGTAATAGGTAATAATAAC
Features (pLannotate 1.2.2; 15 found; start..end, strand, type, name):
     95..112     -  promoter       ARG4 promoter (fragment): S. cerevisiae ARG4
    459..1175    +  CDS            SYFP2: SYFP2 is a basic (constitutively fluorescent) yellow fluorescent protein published in 2006, derived from Aequorea victoria. It is reported to be a very rapidly-maturing monomer with moderate acid sensitivity.
   1435..1592    +  misc_feature   WPRE (fragment): woodchuck hepatitis virus posttranscriptional regulatory element
   1598..1678    +  misc_feature   WPRE (fragment): woodchuck hepatitis virus posttranscriptional regulatory element
   1695..1806    +  polyA_signal   bGH poly(A) signal: bovine growth hormone polyadenylation signal
   1924..2064    +  repeat_region  AAV2 ITR: inverted terminal repeat of adeno-associated virus serotype 2 inverted
   2069..2120    -  misc_feature   bom (fragment): basis of mobility region from pBR322
   2139..2594    +  rep_origin     f1 ori (sequence partly withheld): f1 bacteriophage origin of replication; arrow indicates direction of (+) strand synthesis
   2595..2644    -  misc_feature   bom (fragment): basis of mobility region from pBR322
   2746..2781    -  CDS            rop (fragment): Rop protein, which maintains plasmids at low copy number; rop
   2876..2980    +  promoter       AmpR promoter: bla
   2981..3841    +  CDS            AmpR: β-lactamase; bla; confers resistance to ampicillin, carbenicillin, and related antibiotics
   4012..4600    +  rep_origin     ori: high-copy-number ColE1/pMB1/pBR322/pUC origin of replication
   4673..4700    +  repeat_region  AAV2 ITR (fragment): inverted terminal repeat of adeno-associated virus serotype 2 inverted
   4729..4756    +  repeat_region  AAV2 ITR (fragment): inverted terminal repeat of adeno-associated virus serotype 2 inverted
