[The description below was written by a language model from this plasmid's Addgene catalogue record and pLannotate feature annotations shown in this document.]
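Description:
AiP1361 - pAAV-AiE2085m-minBG-SYFP2-4X2C-WPRE3-BGHpA is an AAV transfer plasmid built on a pAAV2 backbone and intended for packaging into recombinant adeno-associated virus for delivery to brain tissue. In bacteria it is maintained through a high-copy ColE1/pUC-type origin and selected with ampicillin via the β-lactamase gene and its native promoter; an f1 phage origin is also present in the backbone. The annotated sequence (about 5.3 kb) shows one complete AAV2 inverted terminal repeat downstream of the expression cassette and only short ITR fragments on the other side. This partial annotation may reflect how difficult these repeats are to sequence and annotate, not necessarily a true deletion. The ITRs are the cis elements needed for replication and encapsidation of the intervening genome.

The payload is an enhancer-reporter cassette. AiE2085m, a candidate enhancer sequence, sits upstream of the minimal beta-globin promoter (minBG), which has little activity on its own, so expression depends on the enhancer and is expected to be restricted to the particular brain cell populations in which it is active. Neither the enhancer nor minBG is picked out in the automated feature table, and the short yeast ARG4 promoter hit in that region is probably a spurious match. The cassette drives SYFP2, a fast-maturing monomeric yellow fluorescent protein, followed by an element named 4X2C that the record does not define and the annotation does not capture. The two WPRE fragments correspond to WPRE3, a shortened woodchuck posttranscriptional element that boosts transcript stability and expression, and the bovine growth hormone polyadenylation signal ends the transcript. The construct belongs to a suite of enhancer AAVs developed for genetic access to cortical cell types, with fluorescent labelling reporting enhancer specificity. The record does not state which cell population this enhancer targets.
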