Addgene plasmid #230628: AiP1361 - pAAV-AiE2085m-minBG-SYFP2-4X2C-WPRE3-BGHpA
Purpose: AiE2085m is an enhancer sequence, designed to drive AAV-mediated transgene expression in specific populations of brain cells
Depositing lab: Allen Institute for Brain Science & Bosiljka Tasic. Depositing organization: Allen Institute. Publication: A suite of enhancer AAVs and transgenic mouse lines for genetic access to cortical cell types (preprint). Ben-Simon Y, Hooper M, Narayan S, Daigle T, Dwivedi D, Way SW, Oster A, Stafford DA, Mich JK, Taormina MJ, Martinez RA, Opitz-Araya X, Roth JR, Allen S, Ayala A, Bakken TE, Barcelli T, Barta S, Bendrick J, Bertagnolli D, Bowlus J, Boyer G, Brouner K, Casian B, Casper T, Chakka AB, Chakrabarty R, Chance RK, Chavan S, Departee M, Donadio N, Dotson N, Egdorf T, Gabitto M, Garcia J, Gary A, Gasperini M, Goldy J, Gore BB, Graybuck L, Greisman N, Haeseleer F, Halterman C, Helback O, Hockemeyer D, Huang C, Huff S, Hunker A, Johansen N, Juneau Z, Kalmbach B, Khem S, Kussick E, Kutsal R, Larsen R, Lee C, Lee AY, Leibly M, Lenz GH, Liang E, Lusk N, Malone J, Mollenkopf T, Morin E, Newman D, Ng L, Ngo K, Omstead V, Oyama A, Pham T, Pom CA, Potekhina L, Ransford S, Rette D, Rimorin C, Rocha D, Ruiz A, Sanchez REA, Sedeno-Cortes A, Sevigny JP, Shapovalova N, Shulga L, Sigler AR, Siverts LA, Somasundaram S, Stewart K, Szelenyi E, Tieu M, Trader C, van Velthoven CTJ, Walker M, Weed N, Wirthlin M, Wood T, Wynalda B, Yao Z, Zhou T, Ariza J, Dee N, Reding M, Ronellenfitch K, Mufti S, Sunkin SM, Smith KA, Esposito L, Waters J, Thyagarajan B, Yao S, Lein ES, Zeng H, Levi BP, Ngai J, Ting J, Tasic B. bioRxiv [Preprint]. 2024 Sep 26:2024.06.10.597244. doi: 10.1101/2024.06.10.597244. PubMed 38915722.
Backbone
  Vector backbone: pAAV2
  Vector type: AAV
Growth in bacteria
  Bacterial resistance: Ampicillin, 100 μg/mL
  Growth temperature: 37°C
  Growth strain: NEB Stable
  Copy number: High Copy
Gene/Insert
  Gene/Insert name: SYFP2
  Species: Synthetic
  Promoter: minBG
  Cloning method: Restriction Enzyme; 5′ cloning site MluI (unknown if destroyed); 3′ cloning site SacI (unknown if destroyed)
Terms and licenses: Academic/Nonprofit Terms; Industry Terms: Not Available to Industry
How to cite: AiP1361 - pAAV-AiE2085m-minBG-SYFP2-4X2C-WPRE3-BGHpA was a gift from Allen Institute for Brain Science & Bosiljka Tasic (Addgene plasmid # 230628 ; http://n2t.net/addgene:230628 ; RRID:Addgene_230628)
